>Addgene plasmid #66947 | pYFP-ErbB2ΔC776 | addgene partial sequence | sequence record 117564 | CMV-F 5'-CGCAAATGGGCGGTAGGCGTG-3'
GTGAACCGTCAGATCCGCTAGCATGATCATCATGGAGCTGGCGGCCTGGTGCCGCTGGGGGTTCCTCCTC
GCCCTCCTGCCCCCCGGAATCGCGGTCGACAAAGAAGTACTAATGGTGAGCAAGGGCGAGGAGCTGTTCA
CCGGGGTGGTGCCCATCCTGGTCGAGCTGGACGGCGACGTAAACGGCCACAAGTTCAGCGTGTCCGGCGA
GGGCGAGGGCGATGCCACCTACGGCAAGCTGACCCTGAAGTTCATCTGCACCACCGGCAAGCTGCCCGTG
CCCTGGCCCACCCTCGTGACCACCTTCGGCTACGGCCTGCAGTGCTTCGCCCGCTACCCCGACCACATGA
AGCAGCACGACTTCTTCAAGTCCGCCATGCCCGAAGGCTACGTCCAGGAGCGCACCATCTTCTTCAAGGA
CGACGGCAACTACAAGACCCGCGCCGAGGTGAAGTTCGAGGGCGACACCCTGGTGAACCGCATCGAGCTG
AAGGGCATCGACTTCAAGGAGGACGGCAACATCCTGGGGCACAAGCTGGAGTACAACTACAACAGCCACA
ACGTCTATATCATGGCCGACAAGCAGAAGAACGGCATCAAGGTGAACTTCAAGATCCGCCACAACATCGA
GGACGGCAGCGTGCAGCTCGCCGACCACTACCAGCAGAACACCCCCATCGGCGACGGCCCCGTGCTGCTG
CCCGACAACCACTACCTGAGCTACCAGTCCGCCCTGAGC
