>Addgene plasmid #66947 | pYFP-ErbB2ΔC776 | addgene partial sequence | sequence record 117565 | BGH-rev 5'-TAGAAGGCACAGTCGAGG-3'
TGATGATGACCGGTACGCGTAGAATCGAGACCGAGGAGAGGGTTAGGGATAGGCTTACCTTCGAACCGCG
GGCCCTCTAGACTCGAGCGGCCGCCACTGTGCTGGATATCTGCAGAATTGTCTTGACCCTTAAGCTTTCA
AGCCATCACATACGCTTCATCTAGAATTTCTTTGTTGGCTTTAGGAGATGTGTTTTCTCTCAACACCTTG
ATAGCCACGGGGATTTTCACATTCTCCCTATCTGGGATCCAGATGCCCTTGTAGACAGTGCCAAAAGCTC
CTGATCCAAGCACCTTCACCTTCCTTAGCTCCGTCTCTTTTAGGATCCGCATCTGAGCCTGGTTGGGCAT
TGCTCCGCTGGGCGTCAGCGGCTCCACTAACTCAGTTTCCTGCAGCAGCCTACGCATCGTATACTTCCGG
ATCTTCTGTCTCCTTCGTTTGATTAGGATTCCAACGACCACCACTAAGATCAGGAACAGCAGGACGCCCA
CTACAGTTGCAATGATGAATGTCACCGGGCTGGCTCTCTGCTCTGCTGGGCAGCCTCGTTCATCCAGATC
CACACAGGAGTGGGTGCAGTTGATGGGGCACGGCTGGCATATGCCCTCCTCATCCGGGTACTTCCAGATG
GGCATGTAGGAGAGGTCCGGTTTCACACCACTGGGGCAGCGAGCCACACAGGAGGACGAGTCCTTGTAGT
GGGCGCAGGCTGCACACTGATCAGCCTCCGATCC
