>Addgene plasmid #66947 | pYFP-ErbB2ΔC776 | addgene partial sequence | sequence record 118380 | EGFP-C 5'-CATGGTCCTGCTGGAGTTCGTG-3'
GTACTGGCACCCAAGTGTGTACCGGCACAGACATGAAGTTGCGGCTCCCTGCCAGTCCTGAGACCCACCT
GGACATGCTCCGCCACCTGTACCAGGGCTGTCAGGTAGTGCAGGGCAACTTGGAGCTTACCTACGTGCCT
GCCAATGCCAGCCTCTCATTCCTGCAGGACATCCAGGAAGTTCAGGGTTACATGCTCATCGCTCACAACC
AGGTGAAGCGCGTCCCACTGCAAAGGCTGCGCATCGTGAGAGGGACCCAGCTCTTTGAGGACAAGTATGC
CCTGGCTGTGCTAGACAACCGAGATCCTCAGGACAATGTCGCCGCCTCCACCCCAGGCAGAACCCCAGAG
GGGCTGCGGGAGCTGCAGCTTCGAAGTCTCACAGAGATCCTGAAGGGAGGAGTTTTGATCCGTGGGAACC
CTCAGCTCTGCTACCAGGACATGGTTTTGTGGAAGGACGTCTTCCGCAAGAATAACCAACTGGCTCCTGT
CGATATAGACACCAATCGTTCCCGGGCCTGTCCACCTTGTGCCCCCGCCTGCAAAGACAATCACTGTTGG
GGTGAGAGTCCGGAAGACTGTCAGATCTTGACTGGCACCATCTGTACCAGTGGTTGTGCCCGGTGCAAGG
GCCGGCTGCCCACTGACTGCTGCCATGAGCAGTGTGCCGCAGGCTGCACGGGCCCCAAGCATTCTGACTG
CCTGGCCTGCCTCCACTTCAATCATAGTGGTATCTGTGAGCTGCACTGCCCAGCCCTCGT
