[The description below was written by a language model from this plasmid's Addgene catalogue record.]
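Description:
pYFP-ErbB2ΔC776 is a mammalian expression plasmid built on the Invitrogen pcDNA3.1D/V5-His-TOPO backbone, into which a rat (R. norvegicus) ErbB2 (HER2/neu) coding sequence was inserted by TOPO cloning. It is propagated in E. coli under ampicillin selection. The backbone also carries a neomycin resistance marker, so transfected mammalian cells can be selected with G418 and stable lines can be established. The record lists the copy number as unknown, and no feature table is provided, so origins of replication and other backbone elements are not individually documented here.

Expression of the insert is driven by the CMV promoter, a strong constitutive promoter in most mammalian cell lines. The use of a BGH reverse sequencing primer is consistent with a bovine growth hormone polyadenylation region downstream of the cloning site. The receptor is tagged with YFP at the N-terminal side of the insert, which allows the protein to be followed by fluorescence microscopy. V5 and 6xHis tags are listed as C-terminal elements contributed by the backbone, although the record does not state whether they are read in frame with the insert. The mutation is recorded as "Deletion of C776". Given the ΔC776 name and the associated study on cleavage of the ErbB2 C-terminus, this most likely denotes a C-terminal truncation, but the record does not define its exact boundaries. The depositors also note an A24T substitution, described as a natural genetic variation with no effect on function.

The construct's stated purpose is mammalian expression of YFP-tagged rat ErbB2 ΔC776. The associated work examined how loss of the C-terminus affects endocytic down-regulation of the receptor.
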