Addgene plasmid #66947: pYFP-ErbB2ΔC776
Purpose: Mammalian expression of rat ErbB2 ΔC776 tagged with YFP
Depositing lab: Mads Lerdrup & Bo van_Deurs. Publication: Endocytic down-regulation of ErbB2 is stimulated by cleavage of its C-terminus. Lerdrup M, Bruun S, Grandal MV, Roepstorff K, Kristensen MM, Hommelgaard AM, van Deurs B. Mol Biol Cell. 2007 Sep;18(9):3656-66. Epub 2007 Jul 11. 10.1091/mbc.e07-01-0025 PubMed 17626164.
Backbone
  Vector backbone: pcDNA3.1D/V5-His-TOPO
  Backbone manufacturer: Invitrogen
  Vector type: Mammalian Expression
  Selectable markers: Neomycin (select with G418)
Growth in bacteria
  Bacterial resistance: Ampicillin, 100 μg/mL
  Growth temperature: 37°C
  Growth strain: DH5alpha
  Copy number: Unknown
Gene/Insert
  Gene/Insert name: ErbB2 (alt name: HER2)
  Species: R. norvegicus (rat)
  Mutation: Deletion of C776 (see depositor comment below on mutation A24T)
  Entrez Gene: Erbb2 (a.k.a. HER2/neu, neu)
  Promoter: CMV
  Tag / fusion protein: YFP (N terminal on insert); V5 Tag (C terminal on backbone); 6xHis (C terminal on backbone)
  Cloning method: TOPO Cloning
  Sequencing primers: 5′ CMV Forward; 3′ BGH Reverse
Terms and licenses: Academic/Nonprofit Terms; Industry Terms: Not Available to Industry
Depositor comments: A24T is a genetic variation and has no effect on function.
How to cite: pYFP-ErbB2ΔC776 was a gift from Mads Lerdrup & Bo van_Deurs (Addgene plasmid # 66947 ; http://n2t.net/addgene:66947 ; RRID:Addgene_66947)
